>Addgene plasmid #68495 | AAV_NLS-dSaCas9-NLS-VPR | addgene full sequence | sequence record 358582 | Addgene NGS Result
CCTGCAGGCAGCTGCGCGCTCGCTCGCTCACTGAGGCCGCCCGGGCAAAGCCCGGGCGTCGGGCGACCTT
TGGTCGCCCGGCCTCAGTGAGCGAGCGAGCGCGCAGAGAGGGAGTGGCCAACTCCATCACTAGGGGTTCC
TGCGGCCGCCTCGAGGCGTTGACATTGATTATTGACTAGTTATTAATAGTAATCAATTACGGGGTCATTA
GTTCATAGCCCATATATGGAGTTCCGCGTTACATAACTTACGGTAAATGGCCCGCCTGGCTGACCGCCCA
ACGACCCCCGCCCATTGACGTCAATAATGACGTATGTTCCCATAGTAACGCCAATAGGGACTTTCCATTG
ACGTCAATGGGTGGAGTATTTACGGTAAACTGCCCACTTGGCAGTACATCAAGTGTATCATATGCCAAGT
ACGCCCCCTATTGACGTCAATGACGGTAAATGGCCCGCCTGGCATTATGCCCAGTACATGACCTTATGGG
ACTTTCCTACTTGGCAGTACATCTACGTATTAGTCATCGCTATTACCATGGTGATGCGGTTTTGGCAGTA
CATCAATGGGCGTGGATAGCGGTTTGACTCACGGGGATTTCCAAGTCTCCACCCCATTGACGTCAATGGG
AGTTTGTTTTGGCACCAAAATCAACGGGACTTTCCAAAATGTCGTAACAACTCCGCCCCATTGACGCAAA
TGGGCGGTAGGCGTGTACGGTGGGAGGTCTATATAAGCAGAGCTCTCTGGCTAACTACCGGTGCCACCAT
GGCCCCAAAGAAGAAGCGGAAGGTCGGTATCCACGGAGTCCCAGCAGCCAAGCGGAACTACATCCTGGGC
CTGGCCATCGGCATCACCAGCGTGGGCTACGGCATCATCGACTACGAGACACGGGACGTGATCGATGCCG
GCGTGCGGCTGTTCAAAGAGGCCAACGTGGAAAACAACGAGGGCAGGCGGAGCAAGAGAGGCGCCAGAAG
GCTGAAGCGGCGGAGGCGGCATAGAATCCAGAGAGTGAAGAAGCTGCTGTTCGACTACAACCTGCTGACC
GACCACAGCGAGCTGAGCGGCATCAACCCCTACGAGGCCAGAGTGAAGGGCCTGAGCCAGAAGCTGAGCG
AGGAAGAGTTCTCTGCCGCCCTGCTGCACCTGGCCAAGAGAAGAGGCGTGCACAACGTGAACGAGGTGGA
AGAGGACACCGGCAACGAGCTGTCCACCAAAGAGCAGATCAGCCGGAACAGCAAGGCCCTGGAAGAGAAA
TACGTGGCCGAACTGCAGCTGGAACGGCTGAAGAAAGACGGCGAAGTGCGGGGCAGCATCAACAGATTCA
AGACCAGCGACTACGTGAAAGAAGCCAAACAGCTGCTGAAGGTGCAGAAGGCCTACCACCAGCTGGACCA
GAGCTTCATCGACACCTACATCGACCTGCTGGAAACCCGGCGGACCTACTATGAGGGACCTGGCGAGGGC
AGCCCCTTCGGCTGGAAGGACATCAAAGAATGGTACGAGATGCTGATGGGCCACTGCACCTACTTCCCCG
AGGAACTGCGGAGCGTGAAGTACGCCTACAACGCCGACCTGTACAACGCCCTGAACGACCTGAACAATCT
CGTGATCACCAGGGACGAGAACGAGAAGCTGGAATATTACGAGAAGTTCCAGATCATCGAGAACGTGTTC
AAGCAGAAGAAGAAGCCCACCCTGAAGCAGATCGCCAAAGAAATCCTCGTGAACGAAGAGGATATTAAGG
GCTACAGAGTGACCAGCACCGGCAAGCCCGAGTTCACCAACCTGAAGGTGTACCACGACATCAAGGACAT
TACCGCCCGGAAAGAGATTATTGAGAACGCCGAGCTGCTGGATCAGATTGCCAAGATCCTGACCATCTAC
CAGAGCAGCGAGGACATCCAGGAAGAACTGACCAATCTGAACTCCGAGCTGACCCAGGAAGAGATCGAGC
AGATCTCTAATCTGAAGGGCTATACCGGCACCCACAACCTGAGCCTGAAGGCCATCAACCTGATCCTGGA
CGAGCTGTGGCACACCAACGACAACCAGATCGCTATCTTCAACCGGCTGAAGCTGGTGCCCAAGAAGGTG
GACCTGTCCCAGCAGAAAGAGATCCCCACCACCCTGGTGGACGACTTCATCCTGAGCCCCGTCGTGAAGA
GAAGCTTCATCCAGAGCATCAAAGTGATCAACGCCATCATCAAGAAGTACGGCCTGCCCAACGACATCAT
TATCGAGCTGGCCCGCGAGAAGAACTCCAAGGACGCCCAGAAAATGATCAACGAGATGCAGAAGCGGAAC
CGGCAGACCAACGAGCGGATCGAGGAAATCATCCGGACCACCGGCAAAGAGAACGCCAAGTACCTGATCG
AGAAGATCAAGCTGCACGACATGCAGGAAGGCAAGTGCCTGTACAGCCTGGAAGCCATCCCTCTGGAAGA
TCTGCTGAACAACCCCTTCAACTATGAGGTGGACCACATCATCCCCAGAAGCGTGTCCTTCGACAACAGC
TTCAACAACAAGGTGCTCGTGAAGCAGGAAGAAGCCAGCAAGAAGGGCAACCGGACCCCATTCCAGTACC
TGAGCAGCAGCGACAGCAAGATCAGCTACGAAACCTTCAAGAAGCACATCCTGAATCTGGCCAAGGGCAA
GGGCAGAATCAGCAAGACCAAGAAAGAGTATCTGCTGGAAGAACGGGACATCAACAGGTTCTCCGTGCAG
AAAGACTTCATCAACCGGAACCTGGTGGATACCAGATACGCCACCAGAGGCCTGATGAACCTGCTGCGGA
GCTACTTCAGAGTGAACAACCTGGACGTGAAAGTGAAGTCCATCAATGGCGGCTTCACCAGCTTTCTGCG
GCGGAAGTGGAAGTTTAAGAAAGAGCGGAACAAGGGGTACAAGCACCACGCCGAGGACGCCCTGATCATT
GCCAACGCCGATTTCATCTTCAAAGAGTGGAAGAAACTGGACAAGGCCAAAAAAGTGATGGAAAACCAGA
TGTTCGAGGAAAAGCAGGCCGAGAGCATGCCCGAGATCGAAACCGAGCAGGAGTACAAAGAGATCTTCAT
CACCCCCCACCAGATCAAGCACATTAAGGACTTCAAGGACTACAAGTACAGCCACCGGGTGGACAAGAAG
CCTAATAGAGAGCTGATTAACGACACCCTGTACTCCACCCGGAAGGACGACAAGGGCAACACCCTGATCG
TGAACAATCTGAACGGCCTGTACGACAAGGACAATGACAAGCTGAAAAAGCTGATCAACAAGAGCCCCGA
AAAGCTGCTGATGTACCACCACGACCCCCAGACCTACCAGAAACTGAAGCTGATTATGGAACAGTACGGC
GACGAGAAGAATCCCCTGTACAAGTACTACGAGGAAACCGGGAACTACCTGACCAAGTACTCCAAAAAGG
ACAACGGCCCCGTGATCAAGAAGATTAAGTATTACGGCAACAAACTGAACGCCCATCTGGACATCACCGA
CGACTACCCCAACAGCAGAAACAAGGTCGTGAAGCTGTCCCTGAAGCCCTACAGATTCGACGTGTACCTG
GACAATGGCGTGTACAAGTTCGTGACCGTGAAGAATCTGGATGTGATCAAAAAAGAAAACTACTACGAAG
TGAATAGCAAGTGCTATGAGGAAGCTAAGAAGCTGAAGAAGATCAGCAACCAGGCCGAGTTTATCGCCTC
CTTCTACAACAACGATCTGATCAAGATCAACGGCGAGCTGTATAGAGTGATCGGCGTGAACAACGACCTG
CTGAACCGGATCGAAGTGAACATGATCGACATCACCTACCGCGAGTACCTGGAAAACATGAACGACAAGA
GGCCCCCCAGGATCATTAAGACAATCGCCTCCAAGACCCAGAGCATTAAGAAGTACAGCACAGACATTCT
GGGCAACCTGTATGAAGTGAAATCTAAGAAGCACCCTCAGATCATCAAAAAGGGCAAAAGGCCGGCGGCC
ACGAAAAAGGCCGGCCAGGCAAAAAAGAAAAAGGGATCCGAGGCCAGCGGTTCCGGACGGGCTGACGCAT
TGGACGATTTTGATCTGGATATGCTGGGAAGTGACGCCCTCGATGATTTTGACCTTGACATGCTTGGTTC
GGATGCCCTTGATGACTTTGACCTCGACATGCTCGGCAGTGACGCCCTTGATGATTTCGACCTGGACATG
CTGATTAACTCTAGAAGTTCCGGATCTCCGAAAAAGAAACGCAAAGTTGGTAGCCAGTACCTGCCCGACA
CCGACGACCGGCACCGGATCGAGGAAAAGCGGAAGCGGACCTACGAGACATTCAAGAGCATCATGAAGAA
GTCCCCCTTCAGCGGCCCCACCGACCCTAGACCTCCACCTAGAAGAATCGCCGTGCCCAGCAGATCCAGC
GCCAGCGTGCCAAAACCTGCCCCCCAGCCTTACCCCTTCACCAGCAGCCTGAGCACCATCAACTACGACG
AGTTCCCTACCATGGTGTTCCCCAGCGGCCAGATCTCTCAGGCCTCTGCTCTGGCTCCAGCCCCTCCTCA
GGTGCTGCCTCAGGCTCCTGCTCCTGCACCAGCTCCAGCCATGGTGTCTGCACTGGCTCAGGCACCAGCA
CCCGTGCCTGTGCTGGCTCCTGGACCTCCACAGGCTGTGGCTCCACCAGCCCCTAAACCTACACAGGCCG
GCGAGGGCACACTGTCTGAAGCTCTGCTGCAGCTGCAGTTCGACGACGAGGATCTGGGAGCCCTGCTGGG
AAACAGCACCGATCCTGCCGTGTTCACCGACCTGGCCAGCGTGGACAACAGCGAGTTCCAGCAGCTGCTG
AACCAGGGCATCCCTGTGGCCCCTCACACCACCGAGCCCATGCTGATGGAATACCCCGAGGCCATCACCC
GGCTCGTGACAGGCGCTCAGAGGCCTCCTGATCCAGCTCCTGCCCCTCTGGGAGCACCAGGCCTGCCTAA
TGGACTGCTGTCTGGCGACGAGGACTTCAGCTCTATCGCCGATATGGATTTCTCAGCCTTGCTGGGCTCT
GGCAGCGGCAGCCGGGATTCCAGGGAAGGGATGTTTTTGCCGAAGCCTGAGGCCGGCTCCGCTATTAGTG
ACGTGTTTGAGGGCCGCGAGGTGTGCCAGCCAAAACGAATCCGGCCATTTCATCCTCCAGGAAGTCCATG
GGCCAACCGCCCACTCCCCGCCAGCCTCGCACCAACACCAACCGGTCCAGTACATGAGCCAGTCGGGTCA
CTGACCCCGGCACCAGTCCCTCAGCCACTGGATCCAGCGCCCGCAGTGACTCCCGAGGCCAGTCACCTGT
TGGAGGATCCCGATGAAGAGACGAGCCAGGCTGTCAAAGCCCTTCGGGAGATGGCCGATACTGTGATTCC
CCAGAAGGAAGAGGCTGCAATCTGTGGCCAAATGGACCTTTCCCATCCGCCCCCAAGGGGCCATCTGGAT
GAGCTGACAACCACACTTGAGTCCATGACCGAGGATCTGAACCTGGACTCACCCCTGACCCCGGAATTGA
ACGAGATTCTGGATACCTTCCTGAACGACGAGTGCCTCTTGCATGCCATGCATATCAGCACAGGACTGTC
CATCTTCGACACATCTCTGTTTTGAGAATTCCTAGAGCTCGCTGATCAGCCTCGACTGTGCCTTCTAGTT
GCCAGCCATCTGTTGTTTGCCCCTCCCCCGTGCCTTCCTTGACCCTGGAAGGTGCCACTCCCACTGTCCT
TTCCTAATAAAATGAGGAAATTGCATCGCATTGTCTGAGTAGGTGTCATTCTATTCTGGGGGGTGGGGTG
GGGCAGGACAGCAAGGGGGAGGATTGGGAAGAGAATAGCAGGCATGCTGGGGAGCTAGAGGCCGCAGGAA
CCCCTAGTGATGGAGTTGGCCACTCCCTCTCTGCGCGCTCGCTCGCTCACTGAGGCCGGGCGACCAAAGG
TCGCCCGACGCCCGGGCGGCCTCAGTGAGCGAGCGAGCGCGCAGCTGCCTGCAGGACATGTGAGCAAAAG
GCCAGCAAAAGGCCAGGAACCGTAAAAAGGCCGCGTTGCTGGCGTTTTTCCATAGGCTCCGCCCCCCTGA
CGAGCATCACAAAAATCGACGCTCAAGTCAGAGGTGGCGAAACCCGACAGGACTATAAAGATACCAGGCG
TTTCCCCCTGGAAGCTCCCTCGTGCGCTCTCCTGTTCCGACCCTGCCGCTTACCGGATACCTGTCCGCCT
TTCTCCCTTCGGGAAGCGTGGCGCTTTCTCATAGCTCACGCTGTAGGTATCTCAGTTCGGTGTAGGTCGT
TCGCTCCAAGCTGGGCTGTGTGCACGAACCCCCCGTTCAGCCCGACCGCTGCGCCTTATCCGGTAACTAT
CGTCTTGAGTCCAACCCGGTAAGACACGACTTATCGCCACTGGCAGCAGCCACTGGTAACAGGATTAGCA
GAGCGAGGTATGTAGGCGGTGCTACAGAGTTCTTGAAGTGGTGGCCTAACTACGGCTACACTAGAAGAAC
AGTATTTGGTATCTGCGCTCTGCTGAAGCCAGTTACCTTCGGAAAAAGAGTTGGTAGCTCTTGATCCGGC
AAACAAACCACCGCTGGTAGCGGTGGTTTTTTTGTTTGCAAGCAGCAGATTACGCGCAGAAAAAAAGGAT
CTCAAGAAGATCCTTTGATCTTTTCTACGGGGTCTGACGCTCAGTGGAACGAAAACTCACGTTAAGGGAT
TTTGGTCATGAGATTATCAAAAAGGATCTTCACCTAGATCCTTTTAAATTAAAAATGAAGTTTTAAATCA
ATCTAAAGTATATATGAGTAAACTTGGTCTGACAGTTACCAATGCTTAATCAGTGAGGCACCTATCTCAG
CGATCTGTCTATTTCGTTCATCCATAGTTGCCTGACTCCCCGTCGTGTAGATAACTACGATACGGGAGGG
CTTACCATCTGGCCCCAGTGCTGCAATGATACCGCGGCTTCCACGCTCACCGGCTCCAGATTTATCAGCA
ATAAACCAGCCAGCCGGAAGGGCCGAGCGCAGAAGTGGTCCTGCAACTTTATCCGCCTCCATCCAGTCTA
TTAATTGTTGCCGGGAAGCTAGAGTAAGTAGTTCGCCAGTTAATAGTTTGCGCAACGTTGTTGCCATTGC
TACAGGCATCGTGGTGTCACGCTCGTCGTTTGGTATGGCTTCATTCAGCTCCGGTTCCCAACGATCAAGG
CGAGTTACATGATCCCCCATGTTGTGCAAAAAAGCGGTTAGCTCCTTCGGTCCTCCGATCGTTGTCAGAA
GTAAGTTGGCCGCAGTGTTATCACTCATGGTTATGGCAGCACTGCATAATTCTCTTACTGTCATGCCATC
CGTAAGATGCTTTTCTGTGACTGGTGAGTACTCAACCAAGTCATTCTGAGAATAGTGTATGCGGCGACCG
AGTTGCTCTTGCCCGGCGTCAATACGGGATAATACCGCGCCACATAGCAGAACTTTAAAAGTGCTCATCA
TTGGAAAACGTTCTTCGGGGCGAAAACTCTCAAGGATCTTACCGCTGTTGAGATCCAGTTCGATGTAACC
CACTCGTGCACCCAACTGATCTTCAGCATCTTTTACTTTCACCAGCGTTTCTGGGTGAGCAAAAACAGGA
AGGCAAAATGCCGCAAAAAAGGGAATAAGGGCGACACGGAAATGTTGAATACTCATACTCTTCCTTTTTC
AATATTATTGAAGCATTTATCAGGGTTATTGTCTCATGAGCGGATACATATTTGAATGTATTTAGAAAAA
TAAACAAATAGGGGTTCCGCGCACATTTCCCCGAAAAGTGCCACCTGACGTCTAAGAAACCATTATTATC
ATGACATTAACCTATAAAAATAGGCGTATCACGAGGCCCTTTCGTCTCGCGCGTTTCGGTGATGACGGTG
AAAACCTCTGACACATGCAGCTCCCGGAGACGGTCACAGCTTGTCTGTAAGCGGATGCCGGGAGCAGACA
AGCCCGTCAGGGCGCGTCAGCGGGTGTTGGCGGGTGTCGGGGCTGGCTTAACTATGCGGCATCAGAGCAG
ATTGTACTGAGAGTGCACCATAAAATTGTAAACGTTAATATTTTGTTAAAATTCGCGTTAAATTTTTGTT
AAATCAGCTCATTTTTTAACCAATAGACCGAAATCGGCAAAATCCCTTATAAATCAAAAGAATAGCCCGA
GATAGAGT
[37 nt withheld, positions 8199-8235]
AAAGAACGTGGACTCCAACGTCAAAGG
[141 nt withheld, positions 8263-8403]
G
[46 nt withheld, positions 8405-8450]
A
[95 nt withheld, positions 8452-8546]
TATGCGGTGTGAAATACCGCACAGATGCGTAAGGAGAAAATACCGCATCAGGCGCC
Features (pLannotate 1.2.2; 18 found; start..end, strand, type, name):
      1..141     -  repeat_region  AAV2 ITR: inverted terminal repeat of adeno-associated virus serotype 2 inverted
    161..540     +  enhancer       CMV enhancer: human cytomegalovirus immediate early enhancer
    541..744     +  promoter       CMV promoter: human cytomegalovirus (CMV) immediate early promoter
    820..3975    +  CDS            cas9: CAS9_STAAU - Experimental evidence at protein level: Swiss-Prot protein existence level 1. CRISPR (clustered regularly interspaced short palindromic repeat) is an adaptive immune system that provides protection against mobile genetic elements (viruses, transposable elements and conjugative plasmids). CRISPR clusters contain spacers, sequences complementary to antecedent mobile elements, and target invading nucleic acids. CRISPR clusters are transcribed and processed into CRISPR RNA (crRNA). In type II CRISPR systems correct processing of pre-crRNA requires a trans- encoded small RNA (tracrRNA)
   3976..4023    +  CDS            nucleoplasmin NLS: bipartite nuclear localization signal from nucleoplasmin
   4174..4190    +  CDS            VP96 (fragment): 6 tandem repeats of the minimal activation domain of herpes simplex virus VP16 (Cheng et al., 2013)
   4255..5034    +  CDS            RELA (fragment): TF65_HUMAN - Also known as NFKB3. Experimental evidence at protein level: Swiss-Prot protein existence level 1. NF-kappa-B is a pleiotropic transcription factor present in almost all cell types and is the endpoint of a series of signal transduction events that are initiated by a vast array of stimuli related to many biological processes such as inflammation, immunity, differentiation, cell growth, tumorigenesis and apoptosis. NF-kappa-B is a homo- or heterodimeric complex formed by the Rel-like domain- containing proteins RELA/p65, RELB, NFKB1/p105, NFKB1/p50, REL and NFKB2/p52. The heterodime
   5053..5622    +  CDS            Rta AD: transcriptional activation domain from the human herpesvirus 4 (Epstein-Barr virus) replication and transcription activator Rta/BRLF1 (Hardwick et al., 1992; Chavez et al., 2015)
   5656..5767    +  polyA_signal   bGH poly(A) signal: bovine growth hormone polyadenylation signal
   5911..5938    -  repeat_region  AAV2 ITR (fragment): inverted terminal repeat of adeno-associated virus serotype 2 inverted
   5967..5994    -  repeat_region  AAV2 ITR (fragment): inverted terminal repeat of adeno-associated virus serotype 2 inverted
   6067..6655    -  rep_origin     ori: high-copy-number ColE1/pMB1/pBR322/pUC origin of replication
   6826..7686    -  CDS            AmpR: β-lactamase; bla; confers resistance to ampicillin, carbenicillin, and related antibiotics
   7687..7791    -  promoter       AmpR promoter: bla
   7886..7921    +  CDS            rop (fragment): Rop protein, which maintains plasmids at low copy number; rop
   8023..8072    +  misc_feature   bom (fragment): basis of mobility region from pBR322
   8073..8528    -  rep_origin     f1 ori (sequence partly withheld): f1 bacteriophage origin of replication; arrow indicates direction of (+) strand synthesis
   8547..8598    +  misc_feature   bom (fragment): basis of mobility region from pBR322
