[The description below was written by a language model from this plasmid's Addgene catalogue record and pLannotate feature annotations shown in this document.]
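Description:
AAV_NLS-dSaCas9-NLS-VPR is an AAV transfer plasmid for mammalian expression, derived from the pX600 AAV-CMV SaCas9 backbone. It carries a nuclease-null Staphylococcus aureus Cas9 fused at its C terminus to the tripartite transcriptional activator VPR. It is propagated in bacteria through a high-copy ColE1/pUC-type origin with ampicillin selection (AmpR under the bla promoter). The backbone also holds an f1 phage origin and small rop and bom remnants. The catalogue lists a total size of 8613 bp, while the sequenced record annotated here is 8,602 nt.

The expression cassette runs from the CMV enhancer and immediate-early promoter into the dSaCas9 coding sequence, followed by a bipartite nucleoplasmin NLS. The construct name also implies an N-terminal NLS, which the feature table does not annotate separately. Downstream come the three VPR modules: VP16-derived repeats (detected only as a short fragment), a portion of human RELA/p65, and the activation domain of Epstein-Barr virus Rta. A bovine growth hormone polyadenylation signal ends the unit. A complete AAV2 inverted terminal repeat sits upstream of the cassette, but on the 3' side only two short ITR fragments are annotated, so the second repeat may be incompletely resolved in this sequence. ITRs are the cis elements needed for replication and packaging of the intervening DNA into AAV particles.

No guide RNA cassette is annotated, so a guide would have to be supplied separately. With a guide, the catalytically dead Cas9 binds target DNA without cutting and recruits VPR to activate nearby genes, which fits the associated work on Cas9-based activation and repression. The ITR-flanked region spans roughly 6 kb in the feature table, above the packaging capacity usually cited for AAV, and the record does not comment on packaging performance.
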