Addgene plasmid #68495: AAV_NLS-dSaCas9-NLS-VPR
Purpose: AAV vector containing nuclease null SaCas9 fused to VPR
Depositing lab: George Church. Depositing organization: Harvard University. Publication: Cas9 gRNA engineering for genome editing, activation and repression. Kiani S, Chavez A, Tuttle M, Hall RN, Chari R, Ter-Ovanesyan D, Qian J, Pruitt BW, Beal J, Vora S, Buchthal J, Kowal EJ, Ebrahimkhani MR, Collins JJ, Weiss R, Church G. Nat Methods. 2015 Sep 7. doi: 10.1038/nmeth.3580. PubMed 26344044.
Backbone
  Vector backbone: pX600-AAV-CMV::NLS-SaCas9-NLS-3xHA-bGHpA Plasmid #61592
  Total vector size (bp): 8613
  Vector type: Mammalian Expression, AAV
Growth in bacteria
  Bacterial resistance: Ampicillin, 100 μg/mL
  Growth temperature: 30°C
  Growth strain: Stbl3
  Copy number: High Copy
Gene/Insert
  Gene/Insert name: dSaCas9 (alt name: dSauCas9)
  Species: Synthetic; S. aureus
  Insert size (bp): 4857
  Promoter: CMV
  Tag / fusion protein: VPR (C terminal on insert)
  Cloning method: Gibson Cloning
  Sequencing primers: 5′ CTACTACGAAGTGAATAGCAAGTGC; 3′ ACTCAGACAATGCGATGCAA
Terms and licenses: Academic/Nonprofit Terms; Industry Terms: Not Available to Industry
How to cite: AAV_NLS-dSaCas9-NLS-VPR was a gift from George Church (Addgene plasmid # 68495 ; http://n2t.net/addgene:68495 ; RRID:Addgene_68495)
