>Addgene plasmid #68495 | AAV_NLS-dSaCas9-NLS-VPR | addgene partial sequence | sequence record 122397 | CMV-F 5'-CGCAAATGGGCGGTAGGCGTG-3'
GAGCTCTCTGGCTAACTACCGGTGCCACCATGGCCCCAAAGAAGAAGCGGAAGGTCGGTATCCACGGAGT
CCCAGCAGCCAAGCGGAACTACATCCTGGGCCTGGCCATCGGCATCACCAGCGTGGGCTACGGCATCATC
GACTACGAGACACGGGACGTGATCGATGCCGGCGTGCGGCTGTTCAAAGAGGCCAACGTGGAAAACAACG
AGGGCAGGCGGAGCAAGAGAGGCGCCAGAAGGCTGAAGCGGCGGAGGCGGCATAGAATCCAGAGAGTGAA
GAAGCTGCTGTTCGACTACAACCTGCTGACCGACCACAGCGAGCTGAGCGGCATCAACCCCTACGAGGCC
AGAGTGAAGGGCCTGAGCCAGAAGCTGAGCGAGGAAGAGTTCTCTGCCGCCCTGCTGCACCTGGCCAAGA
GAAGAGGCGTGCACAACGTGAACGAGGTGGAAGAGGACACCGGCAACGAGCTGTCCACCAAAGAGCAGAT
CAGCCGGAACAGCAAGGCCCTGGAAGAGAAATACGTGGCCGAACTGCAGCTGGAACGGCTGAAGAAAGAC
GGCGAAGTGCGGGGCAGCATCAACAGATTCAAGACCAGCGACTACGTGAAAGAAGCCAAACAGCTGCTGA
AGGTGCAGAAGGCCTACCACCAGCTGGACCAGAGCTTCATCGACACCTACATCGACCTGCTGGAAACCCG
GCGGACCTACTATGAGGGACCTGGCGAGGGCAGCCCCTTCGGCTGGAAGG
