>Addgene plasmid #68495 | AAV_NLS-dSaCas9-NLS-VPR | addgene partial sequence | sequence record 122398 | BGH-rev 5'-TAGAAGGCACAGTCGAGG-3'
TCGTTCAGGAAGGTATCCAGAATCTCGTTCAATTCCGGGGTCAGGGGTGAGTCCAGGTTCAGATCCTCGG
TCATGGACTCAAGTGTGGTTGTCAGCTCATCCAGATGGCCCCTTGGGGGCGGATGGGAAAGGTCCATTTG
GCCACAGATTGCAGCCTCTTCCTTCTGGGGAATCACAGTATCGGCCATCTCCCGAAGGGCTTTGACAGCC
TGGCTCGTCTCTTCATCGGGATCCTCCAACAGGTGACTGG
