>Addgene plasmid #68495 | AAV_NLS-dSaCas9-NLS-VPR | addgene partial sequence | sequence record 123804 | hSadCas9-R1 5'-AACCTGTTGATGTCCCGTTC-3'
GCTGATCTTGCTGTCGCTGCTGCTCAGGTACTGGAATGGGGTCCGGTTGCCCTTCTTGCTGGCTTCTTCC
TGCTTCACGAGCACCTTGTTGTTGAAGCTGTTGTCGAAGGACACGCTTCTGGGGATGATGTGGTCCACCT
CATAGTTGAAGGGGTTGTTCAGCAGATCTTCCAGAGGGATGGCTTCCAGGCTGTACAGGCACTTGCCTTC
CTGCATGTCGTGCAGCTTGATCTTCTCGATCAGGTACTTGGCGTTCTCTTTGCCGGTGGTCCGGATGATT
TCCTCGATCCGCTCGTTGGTCTGCCGGTTCCGCTTCTGCATCTCGTTGATCATTTTCTGGGCGTCCTTGG
AGTTCTTCTCGCGGGCCAGCTCGATAATGATGTCGTTGGGCAGGCCGTACTTCTTGATGATGGCGTTGAT
CACTTTGATGCTCTGGATGAAGCTTCTCTTCACGACGGGGCTCAGGATGAAGTCGTCCACCAGGGTGGTG
GGGATCTCTTTCTGCTGGGACAGGTCCACCTTCTTGGGCACCAGCTTCAGCCGGTTGAAGATAGCGATCT
GGTTGTCGTTGGTGTGCCACAGCTCGTCCAGGATCAGGTTGATGGCCTTCAGGCTCAGGTTGTGGGTGCC
GGTATAGCCCTTCAGATTAGAGATCTGCTCGATCTCTTCCTGGGTCAGCTCGGAGTTCAGATTGGTCAGT
TCTTCCTGGA
